>Addgene plasmid #193815 | pET-51b(+) ChemoR-CaM | addgene full sequence | sequence record 381762 | Addgene NGS Result
TGGCGAATGGG
[124 nt withheld, positions 12-135]
C
[91 nt withheld, positions 137-227]
A
[49 nt withheld, positions 229-277]
CCTTTGACGTTGGAGTCCACGTTCTTT
[37 nt withheld, positions 305-341]
ACCCTATCTCGGTCTATTCTTTTGATTTATAAGGGATTTTGCCGATTTCGGCCTATTGGTTAAAAAATGA
GCTGATTTAACAAAAATTTAACGCGAATTTTAACAAAATATTAACGTTTACAATTTCTGGCGGCACGATG
GCATGAGATTATCAAAAAGGATCTTCACCTAGATCCTTTTAAATTAAAAATGAAGTTTTAAATCAATCTA
AAGTATATATGAGTAAACTTGGTCTGACAGTTACCAATGCTTAATCAGTGAGGCACCTATCTCAGCGATC
TGTCTATTTCGTTCATCCATAGTTGCCTGACTCCCCGTCGTGTAGATAACTACGATACGGGAGGGCTTAC
CATCTGGCCCCAGTGCTGCAATGATACCGCGAGACCCACGCTCACCGGCTCCAGATTTATCAGCAATAAA
CCAGCCAGCCGGAAGGGCCGAGCGCAGAAGTGGTCCTGCAACTTTATCCGCCTCCATCCAGTCTATTAAT
TGTTGCCGGGAAGCTAGAGTAAGTAGTTCGCCAGTTAATAGTTTGCGCAACGTTGTTGCCATTGCTACAG
GCATCGTGGTGTCACGCTCGTCGTTTGGTATGGCTTCATTCAGCTCCGGTTCCCAACGATCAAGGCGAGT
TACATGATCCCCCATGTTGTGCAAAAAAGCGGTTAGCTCCTTCGGTCCTCCGATCGTTGTCAGAAGTAAG
TTGGCCGCAGTGTTATCACTCATGGTTATGGCAGCACTGCATAATTCTCTTACTGTCATGCCATCCGTAA
GATGCTTTTCTGTGACTGGTGAGTACTCAACCAAGTCATTCTGAGAATAGTGTATGCGGCGACCGAGTTG
CTCTTGCCCGGCGTCAATACGGGATAATACCGCGCCACATAGCAGAACTTTAAAAGTGCTCATCATTGGA
AAACGTTCTTCGGGGCGAAAACTCTCAAGGATCTTACCGCTGTTGAGATCCAGTTCGATGTAACCCACTC
GTGCACCCAACTGATCTTCAGCATCTTTTACTTTCACCAGCGTTTCTGGGTGAGCAAAAACAGGAAGGCA
AAATGCCGCAAAAAAGGGAATAAGGGCGACACGGAAATGTTGAATACTCATACTCTTCCTTTTTCAATCA
TGATTGAAGCATTTATCAGGGTTATTGTCTCATGAGCGGATACATATTTGAATGTATTTAGAAAAATAAA
CAAATAGGTCATGACCAAAATCCCTTAACGTGAGTTTTCGTTCCACTGAGCGTCAGACCCCGTAGAAAAG
ATCAAAGGATCTTCTTGAGATCCTTTTTTTCTGCGCGTAATCTGCTGCTTGCAAACAAAAAAACCACCGC
TACCAGCGGTGGTTTGTTTGCCGGATCAAGAGCTACCAACTCTTTTTCCGAAGGTAACTGGCTTCAGCAG
AGCGCAGATACCAAATACTGTCCTTCTAGTGTAGCCGTAGTTAGGCCACCACTTCAAGAACTCTGTAGCA
CCGCCTACATACCTCGCTCTGCTAATCCTGTTACCAGTGGCTGCTGCCAGTGGCGATAAGTCGTGTCTTA
CCGGGTTGGACTCAAGACGATAGTTACCGGATAAGGCGCAGCGGTCGGGCTGAACGGGGGGTTCGTGCAC
ACAGCCCAGCTTGGAGCGAACGACCTACACCGAACTGAGATACCTACAGCGTGAGCTATGAGAAAGCGCC
ACGCTTCCCGAAGGGAGAAAGGCGGACAGGTATCCGGTAAGCGGCAGGGTCGGAACAGGAGAGCGCACGA
GGGAGCTTCCAGGGGGAAACGCCTGGTATCTTTATAGTCCTGTCGGGTTTCGCCACCTCTGACTTGAGCG
TCGATTTTTGTGATGCTCGTCAGGGGGGCGGAGCCTATGGAAAAACGCCAGCAACGCGGCCTTTTTACGG
TTCCTGGCCTTTTGCTGGCCTTTTGCTCACATGTTCTTTCCTGCGTTATCCCCTGATTCTGTGGATAACC
GTATTACCGCCTTTGAGTGAGCTGATACCGCTCGCCGCAGCCGAACGACCGAGCGCAGCGAGTCAGTGAG
CGAGGAAGCGGAAGAGCGCCTGATGCGGTATTTTCTCCTTACGCATCTGTGCGGTATTTCACACCGCAAT
GGTGCACTCTCAGTACAATCTGCTCTGATGCCGCATAGTTAAGCCAGTATACACTCCGCTATCGCTACGT
GACTGGGTCATGGCTGCGCCCCGACACCCGCCAACACCCGCTGACGCGCCCTGACGGGCTTGTCTGCTCC
CGGCATCCGCTTACAGACAAGCTGTGACCGTCTCCGGGAGCTGCATGTGTCAGAGGTTTTCACCGTCATC
ACCGAAACGCGCGAGGCAGCTGCGGTAAAGCTCATCAGCGTGGTCGTGAAGCGATTCACAGATGTCTGCC
TGTTCATCCGCGTCCAGCTCGTTGAGTTTCTCCAGAAGCGTTAATGTCTGGCTTCTGATAAAGCGGGCCA
TGTTAAGGGCGGTTTTTTCCTGTTTGGTCACTGATGCCTCCGTGTAAGGGGGATTTCTGTTCATGGGGGT
AATGATACCGATGAAACGAGAGAGGATGCTCACGATACGGGTTACTGATGATGAACATGCCCGGTTACTG
GAACGTTGTGAGGGTAAACAACTGGCGGTATGGATGCGGCGGGACCAGAGAAAAATCACTCAGGGTCAAT
GCCAGCGCTTCGTTAATACAGATGTAGGTGTTCCACAGGGTAGCCAGCAGCATCCTGCGATGCAGATCCG
GAACATAATGGTGCAGGGCGCTGACTTCCGCGTTTCCAGACTTTACGAAACACGGAAACCGAAGACCATT
CATGTTGTTGCTCAGGTCGCAGACGTTTTGCAGCAGCAGTCGCTTCACGTTCGCTCGCGTATCGGTGATT
CATTCTGCTAACCAGTAAGGCAACCCCGCCAGCCTAGCCGGGTCCTCAACGACGGGAGCACGATCATGCT
AGTCATGCCCCGCGCCCACCGGAAGGAGCTGACTGGGTTGAAGGCTCTCAAGGGCATCGGTCGAGATCCC
GGTGCCTAATGAGTGAGCTAACTTACATTAATTGCGTTGCGCTCACTGCCCGCTTTCCAGTCGGGAAACC
TGTCGTGCCAGCTGCATTAATGAATCGGCCAACGCGCGGGGAGAGGCGGTTTGCGTATTGGGCGCCAGGG
TGGTTTTTCTTTTCACCAGTGAGACGGGCAACAGCTGATTGCCCTTCACCGCCTGGCCCTGAGAGAGTTG
CAGCAAGCGGTCCACGCTGGTTTGCCCCAGCAGGCGAAAATCCTGTTTGATGGTGGTTAACGGCGGGATA
TAACATGAGCTGTCTTCGGTATCGTCGTATCCCACTACCGAGATGTCCGCACCAACGCGCAGCCCGGACT
CGGTAATGGCGCGCATTGCGCCCAGCGCCATCTGATCGTTGGCAACCAGCATCGCAGTGGGAACGATGCC
CTCATTCAGCATTTGCATGGTTTGTTGAAAACCGGACATGGCACTCCAGTCGCCTTCCCGTTCCGCTATC
GGCTGAATTTGATTGCGAGTGAGATATTTATGCCAGCCAGCCAGACGCAGACGCGCCGAGACAGAACTTA
ATGGGCCCGCTAACAGCGAGATTTGCTGGTGACCCAATGCGACCAGATGCTCCACGCCCAGTCGCGTACC
GTCTTCATGGGAGAAAATAATACTGTTGATGGGTGTCTGGTCAGAGACATCAAGAAATAACGCCGGAACA
TTAGTGCAGGCAGCTTCCACAGCAATGGCATCCTGGTCATCCAGCGGATAGTTAATGATCAGCCCACTGA
CGCGTTGCGCGAGAAGATTGTGCACCGCCGCTTTACAGGCTTCGACGCCGCTTCGTTCTACCATCGACAC
CACCACGCTGGCACCCAGTTGATCGGCGCGAGATTTAATCGCCGCGACAATTTGCGACGGCGCGTGCAGG
GCCAGACTGGAGGTGGCAACGCCAATCAGCAACGACTGTTTGCCCGCCAGTTGTTGTGCCACGCGGTTGG
GAATGTAATTCAGCTCCGCCATCGCCGCTTCCACTTTTTCCCGCGTTTTCGCAGAAACGTGGCTGGCCTG
GTTCACCACGCGGGAAACGGTCTGATAAGAGACACCGGCATACTCTGCGACATCGTATAACGTTACTGGT
TTCACATTCACCACCCTGAATTGACTCTCTTCCGGGCGCTATCATGCCATACCGCGAAAGGTTTTGCGCC
ATTCGATGGTGTCCGGGATCTCGACGCTCTCCCTTATGCGACTCCTGCATTAGGAAGCAGCCCAGTAGTA
GGTTGAGGCCGTTGAGCACCGCCGCCGCAAGGAATGGTGCATGCAAGGAGATGGCGCCCAACAGTCCCCC
GGCCACGGGGCCTGCCACCATACCCACGCCGAAACAAGCGCTCATGAGCCCGAAGTGGCGAGCCCGATCT
TCCCCATCGGTGATGTCGGCGATATAGGCGCCAGCAACCGCACCTGTGGCGCCGGTGATGCCGGCCACGA
TGCGTCCGGCGTAGAGGATCGAGATCGATCTCGATCCCGCGAAATTAATACGACTCACTATAGGGGAATT
GTGAGCGGATAACAATTCCCCTCTAGAAATAATTTTGTTTAACTTTAAGAAGGAGATATACCATGGCAAG
CTGGAGCCACCCGCAGTTCGAAAAGGGTGCAGATGACGACGACAAGGTACCGCATATGGTGTCTAAGGGC
GAAGAGCTGATCAAGGAAAATATGCGTATGAAGGTGGTCATGGAAGGTTCGGTCAACGGCCACCAATTCA
AATGCACAGGTGAAGGAGAAGGCAATCCGTACATGGGAACTCAAACCATGAGGATCAAAGTCATCGAGGG
AGGACCCCTGCCATTTGCCTTTGACATTCTTGCCACGTCGTTCATGTATGGCAGCCGTACTTTTATCAAG
TACCCGAAAGGCATTCCTGATTTCTTTAAACAGTCCTTTCCTGAGGGTTTTACTTGGGAAAGAGTTACGA
GATACGAAGATGGTGGAGTCGTCACCGTCATGCAGGACACCAGCCTTGAGGATGGCTGTCTCGTTTACCA
CGTCCAAGTCAGAGGGGTAAACTTTCCCTCCAATGGTCCCGTGATGCAGAAGAAGACCAAGGGTTGGGAG
CCTAATACAGAGATGATGTATCCAGCAGATGGTGGTCTGAGGGGATACACTCATATGGCACTGAAAGTTG
ATGGTGGTGGCCATCTGTCTTGCTCTTTCGTAACAACTTACAGGTCAAAAAAGACCGTCGGGAACATCAA
GATGCCCGGTATCCATGCCGTTGATCACCGCCTGGAAAGGTTAGAGGAAAGTGACAATGAAATGTTCGTA
GTACAACGCGAACACGCAGTTGCCAAGTTCGCCGGGCTTGGTGGTGGGATGGACGAGCTGTACAAGGGTG
GCACCCTGCCGGACCAACTGACTGAAGAGCAGATCGCAGAATTTAAAGAGGCTTTCTCCCTATTTGACAA
GGACGGGGATGGGACAATAACAACCAAGGAGCTGGGGACGGTGATGCGGTCTCTGGGGCAGAACCCCACA
GAAGCAGAGCTGCAGGACATGATCAATGAAGTAGATGCCGACGGTGACGGCACAATCGACTTCCCTGAGT
TCCTGACAATGATGGCAAGAAAAATGAAAGACACAGACAGTGAAGAAGAAATTAGAGAAGCGTTCCGTGT
GTTTGATAAGGATGGCAATGGCTACATCAGTGCAGCAGAGCTTCGCCACGTGATGACAAACCTTGGAGAG
AAGTTAACAGATGAAGAGGTTGATGAAATGATCAGGGAAGCAGACATCGATGGGGATGGTCAGGTAAACT
ACGAAGAGTTTGTAGTGATGATGACAGCGAAGGAATTCCCTCCTCCTCCGCCACCGCCACCACCGCCGCC
GCCGCCACCACCACCTCCTCCGCCTCCTCCACCACCACCGCCACCGCCTCCACCACCTGGCGGCAGCAGG
GTCGACTCATCACGTCGTAAGTTCAATAAGACAGGTAAGGCACTGAGAGCTATAGGTCGGCTGAGCTCAC
TCGAGTCTGGC
[870 nt withheld, positions 6373-7242]
CTGGAGATTTCCGGTGCTCCGGGCTTCTCCTCAATTTCCGCTCATCACCACCATCATCACCATCACCACC
ACTAATTAACCTAGGCTGCTGCCACCGCTGAGCAATAACTAGCATAACCCCTTGGGGCCTCTAAACGGGT
CTTGAGGGGTTTTTTGCTGAAAGGAGGAACTATATCCGGAT
Features (pLannotate 1.2.2; 22 found; start..end, strand, type, name):
     12..467     +  rep_origin     f1 ori (sequence partly withheld): f1 bacteriophage origin of replication; arrow indicates direction of (+) strand synthesis
    582..1442    -  CDS            AmpR: β-lactamase; bla; confers resistance to ampicillin, carbenicillin, and related antibiotics
   1443..1535    -  promoter       AmpR promoter: bla
   1616..2204    +  rep_origin     ori: high-copy-number ColE1/pMB1/pBR322/pUC origin of replication
   2390..2529    -  misc_feature   bom: basis of mobility region from pBR322
   2631..2822    -  CDS            rop: Rop protein, which maintains plasmids at low copy number; rop
   2839..3219    +  CDS            YPB1_ECOLX: Protein predicted: Swiss-Prot protein existence level 4. From Escherichia coli.
   3281..3345    -  CDS            TcR (fragment): tetracycline efflux protein; tet; confers resistance to tetracycline
   3360..3381    -  protein_bind   CAP binding site: CAP binding activates transcription in the presence of cAMP. E. coli catabolite activator protein
   3394..4476    -  CDS            lacI: lac repressor; lacI; The lac repressor binds to the lac operator to inhibit transcription in E. coli. This inhibition can be relieved by adding lactose or isopropyl-β-D-thiogalactopyranoside (IPTG).
   4477..4554    -  promoter       lacI promoter: lacI
   4562..4841    -  CDS            TcR (fragment): tetracycline efflux protein; tet; confers resistance to tetracycline
   4867..4885    +  promoter       T7 promoter: promoter for bacteriophage T7 RNA polymerase
   4886..4910    +  protein_bind   lac operator: The lac repressor binds to the lac operator to inhibit transcription in E. coli. This inhibition can be relieved by adding lactose or isopropyl-β-D-thiogalactopyranoside (IPTG). lac repressor encoded by lacI
   4925..4947    +  RBS            RBS: efficient ribosome binding site from bacteriophage T7 gene 10 (Olins and Rangwala, 1989)
   4963..4986    +  CDS            Strep-Tag II: peptide that binds Strep-Tactin®, an engineered form of streptavidin
   5017..5727    +  CDS            mRuby2: mRuby2 is a basic (constitutively fluorescent) red fluorescent protein published in 2012, derived from Entacmaea quadricolor. It has moderate acid sensitivity.
   5743..6183    +  CDS            calmodulin: calcium-binding protein
   6292..6366    +  CDS            GCaMP2 (fragment): GCaMP2 is a basic (constitutively fluorescent) green fluorescent protein published in 2006, derived from Aequorea victoria.
   6376..7256    +  CDS            HaloTag® (fragment) (sequence partly withheld): modified bacterial dehalogenase that forms covalent bonds with chloroalkane derivatives
   7326..7343    +  CDS            SET1 (fragment): solubility-enhancement tag derived from T7 phage gene 10B
   7351..7398    +  terminator     T7 terminator: transcription terminator for bacteriophage T7 RNA polymerase
