[The description below was written by a language model from this plasmid's Addgene catalogue record and pLannotate feature annotations shown in this document.]
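Description:
pET-51b(+) ChemoR-CaM is a bacterial expression plasmid built on the pET-51b(+) backbone for producing the synthetic biosensor protein ChemoR-CaM in E. coli. It carries a ColE1/pMB1-type origin together with the bom region and rop gene, an f1 phage origin, and a β-lactamase gene for ampicillin selection. The catalogue lists it as high copy, although rop normally moderates copy number. Expression is driven by a T7 promoter followed by a lac operator and the T7 gene 10 ribosome binding site. The plasmid-borne lacI gene keeps transcription repressed until IPTG is added, in a host that supplies T7 RNA polymerase. A T7 terminator closes the cassette.

The roughly 2.2 kb insert, assembled by Gibson cloning, encodes a single fusion protein. According to the feature table, it begins with an N-terminal Strep-Tag II, followed by a red fluorescent protein, calmodulin, a short segment matched to GCaMP2, and a HaloTag domain. The GCaMP2 match most likely corresponds to the calmodulin-binding M13 peptide found in GCaMP sensors, but the record does not say so. The automated annotation calls the red fluorescent protein mRuby2, whereas the catalogue identifies it as mScarlet carrying a D201K mutation. The catalogue also lists a C-terminal 10xHis tag, which the feature table does not annotate as such. The two tags would allow affinity purification from either end.

The layout and the associated publication on multicolor biosensors with large dynamic ranges suggest a calcium sensor. In it, calcium-dependent conformational change in the calmodulin module would alter coupling between the fluorescent protein and a chloroalkane fluorophore bound to HaloTag. The record's stated purpose is simply recombinant protein production in bacteria.
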