Addgene plasmid #193815: pET-51b(+) ChemoR-CaM
Purpose: Protein production of ChemoR-CaM in bacteria
Depositing lab: Julien Hiblot. Depositing organization: Max Planck Institute for Medical Research. Publication: A general method for the development of multicolor biosensors with large dynamic ranges. Hellweg L, Edenhofer A, Barck L, Huppertz MC, Frei MS, Tarnawski M, Bergner A, Koch B, Johnsson K, Hiblot J. Nat Chem Biol. 2023 Jun 8. doi: 10.1038/s41589-023-01350-1. PubMed 37291200.
Backbone
  Vector backbone: pET-51b(+)
  Backbone size w/o insert (bp): 5100
  Vector type: Bacterial Expression
Growth in bacteria
  Bacterial resistance: Ampicillin, 100 μg/mL
  Growth temperature: 37°C
  Growth strain: DH5alpha
  Copy number: High Copy
Gene/Insert
  Gene/Insert name: ChemoR-CaM
  Species: Synthetic
  Insert size (bp): 2200
  Mutation: mScarlet: D201K
  Promoter: T7
  Tag / fusion protein: 10xHis (C terminal on insert)
  Cloning method: Gibson Cloning
Terms and licenses: Academic/Nonprofit Terms; Industry Terms: Not Available to Industry
How to cite: pET-51b(+) ChemoR-CaM was a gift from Julien Hiblot (Addgene plasmid # 193815 ; http://n2t.net/addgene:193815 ; RRID:Addgene_193815)
